Addgene plasmid #12483: VJQ_Nterm
Depositing lab: David Baker. Depositing organization: University of Washington.
Backbone
  Vector backbone: pet29 b(+)
  Backbone size w/o insert (bp): 5371
  Vector type: Bacterial Expression
Growth in bacteria
  Bacterial resistance: Kanamycin, 50 μg/mL
  Growth temperature: 37°C
  Growth strain: DH5alpha
  Growth instructions: Plasmids are provided in DH5 alpha, but for protein expression, BL21(DE3)pLysS is recommended.
  Copy number: High Copy
Gene/Insert
  Gene/Insert name: VJQ Nterm
  Insert size (bp): 246
  Tag / fusion protein: 6xHis
  Cloning method: Restriction Enzyme
  Sequencing primers: 5′ T7
Terms and licenses: Academic/Nonprofit Terms; Industry Terms: Not Available to Industry
How to cite: VJQ_Nterm was a gift from David Baker (Addgene plasmid # 12483 ; http://n2t.net/addgene:12483 ; RRID:Addgene_12483)
