[The description below was written by a language model from this plasmid's Addgene catalogue record.]
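Description:
VJQ_Nterm is a bacterial expression plasmid built on the pET29b(+) backbone (recorded as 5371 bp without insert), carrying a small 246 bp insert named "VJQ Nterm" that was introduced by restriction enzyme cloning. The plasmid confers kanamycin resistance for selection in E. coli and is listed as high copy. No feature table accompanies the record, so the exact layout of elements cannot be confirmed. pET29-series vectors generally drive the cloned open reading frame from a T7 promoter under lac operator control and carry a lacI gene. Use of a T7 primer for sequencing the insert is consistent with this arrangement.

The encoded product is a short polypeptide, roughly 80 residues judging from the insert length, fused to a 6xHis tag, which allows purification by immobilized metal affinity chromatography. The record does not state whether the tag sits at the N or C terminus. It also does not give the source organism or explain what "VJQ" refers to. The name suggests an N-terminal portion or variant of a protein with that designation, but this is not defined in the catalogue fields.

Because transcription depends on T7 RNA polymerase, the plasmid is maintained in a standard cloning strain lacking the polymerase (DH5alpha). For protein production it is moved to a DE3 lysogen, and the record recommends BL21(DE3)pLysS, in which T7 lysozyme from pLysS reduces basal expression before induction. The construct is suited to recombinant production and purification of this small protein domain for biochemical or structural characterisation, although the specific purpose is not stated.
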