>Addgene plasmid #12483 | VJQ_Nterm | depositor partial sequence | sequence record 7325 | Author sequence
ATGCATCACCATCACCATCACCATGGTTCCAAAACGATTTTTGTTATTGTCCCTACGAATGAAGAACAGG
TAGCGTTCCTTGAGGCCCTTGCGAAACAGGATGAATTGAACTTTGATTGGCAGAATCCGCCGACAGAACC
GGGCCAGCCAGTGGTTATTTTAATCCCATCTGATATGGTGGAGTGGTTTTTAGAAATGTTAAAAGCAAAA
GGCATTCCATTCACTGTTTATGTTGAAGAGTAATGA
